Addgene plasmid #200361: pSAH87 - [IL2LRp | wrmScarlet | tbb-2 UTR]
Purpose: mScarlet BioPart for IL2LR neurons. (1) Mark neurons or (2) cell-specific expression of transgenes (N or C-terminal fusions, or untagged). Compatible with single-copy insertion (MosTI) or arrays.
Depositing lab: Christian Froekjaer-Jensen. Depositing organization: King Abdullah University of Science and Technology (KAUST).
Backbone
  Vector backbone: Twist Amp High
  Backbone manufacturer: Twist Biosciences
  Vector type: Worm Expression
Growth in bacteria
  Bacterial resistance: Ampicillin, 100 μg/mL
  Growth temperature: 37°C
  Growth strain: DH5alpha
  Copy number: High Copy
Gene/Insert
  Gene/Insert name: [IL2LRp | wrmScarlet | tbb-2 UTR]
  Species: C. elegans (nematode)
  Promoter: WBGene00015977,C18f10.2
  Cloning method: Restriction Enzyme; 5′ cloning site Unknown (unknown if destroyed)
Terms and licenses: Academic/Nonprofit Terms; Industry Terms: Not Available to Industry
Depositor comments: See www.wormbuilder.org/BioParts for more information.
How to cite: pSAH87 - [IL2LRp | wrmScarlet | tbb-2 UTR] was a gift from Christian Froekjaer-Jensen (Addgene plasmid # 200361 ; http://n2t.net/addgene:200361 ; RRID:Addgene_200361)
