[The description below was written by a language model from this plasmid's Addgene catalogue record and pLannotate feature annotations shown in this document.]
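Description:
pSAH87 is a C. elegans expression plasmid built on the Twist Amp High synthetic-gene backbone. It is propagated in E. coli at high copy from a ColE1/pUC-type origin and selected with ampicillin through the β-lactamase gene and its native promoter. It belongs to a set of modular "BioPart" plasmids in which a cell-type-specific promoter, a fluorescent protein and a 3′ UTR are assembled as one transcriptional unit.

In this construct, a promoter taken from the gene C18F10.2 (WBGene00015977), labelled IL2LRp, is intended to drive expression in the IL2LR neurons. It controls wrmScarlet, a worm-adapted version of the red fluorescent protein mScarlet. The feature table detects the mScarlet coding sequence as two fragments separated by a short gap, which would be consistent with an intervening intron, although the record does not state this. The cassette ends with the tbb-2 (β-tubulin) 3′ UTR/terminator. The promoter itself is not annotated in the feature table, but the unannotated stretch upstream of the reporter is presumably where it lies.

The annotation also picks up a partial unc-119 coding fragment, a loxP site spanning the sequence origin, an attB1 site and a remnant of lacZα. The record does not explain these elements. The unc-119 fragment and loxP site may relate to the stated compatibility with MosTI single-copy insertion, but this is an inference.

According to the depositor, the plasmid can be used directly to mark IL2LR neurons in red. It can also serve as a scaffold for cell-specific transgene expression, with the transgene fused to the N- or C-terminus of the fluorophore or left untagged. Delivery can be by single-copy MosTI insertion or by arrays.
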