Features (pLannotate 1.2.2; 10 found; start..end, strand, type, name):
    459..860     +  CDS            mScarlet (fragment): mScarlet is a basic (constitutively fluorescent) red fluorescent protein published in 2016, derived from synthetic construct. It has moderate acid sensitivity.
    914..1336    +  CDS            mScarlet (fragment): mScarlet is a basic (constitutively fluorescent) red fluorescent protein published in 2016, derived from synthetic construct. It has moderate acid sensitivity.
   1359..1528    +  terminator     tbb-2 terminator (fragment): tbb-2; transcription terminator for the C. elegans tubulin beta-2 gene
   2077..2665    -  rep_origin     ori: high-copy-number ColE1/pMB1/pBR322/pUC origin of replication
   2782..2806    -  protein_bind   attB1: mutant version of attB; recombination site for the Gateway® BP reaction BP Clonase™
   2906..3766    -  CDS            AmpR: β-lactamase; bla; confers resistance to ampicillin, carbenicillin, and related antibiotics
   3767..3871    -  promoter       AmpR promoter: bla
   3958..4001    -  CDS            lacZα (fragment): LacZα fragment of β-galactosidase; lacZ fragment
   4056..4508    +  CDS            unc-119 (fragment): UN119_CAEEL - Experimental evidence at protein level: Swiss-Prot protein existence level 1. Myristoyl-binding protein that acts as a cargo adapter: specifically binds the myristoyl moiety of a subset of N-terminally myristoylated proteins and is required for their localization. Plays a key role in ciliary membrane localization of proteins. Required for the establishment or function of the nervous system. From Caenorhabditis elegans.
   4625..13      +  protein_bind   loxP (across the origin): Cre-mediated recombination occurs in the 8-bp core sequence (GCATACAT). Cre recombinase
>Addgene plasmid #200361 | pSAH87 - [IL2LRp | wrmScarlet | tbb-2 UTR] | addgene full sequence | sequence record 397598 | Addgene NGS Result
TATACGAAGTTATGATATCAAAAATGATTACGCCAAGCTGTAAGTTTAAACATGATCTTACTAACTAACT
ATTCTCATTTAAATTTTCAGAGCTTAAAAATGGCTGAAATCACTCACAACGATGGATACGCTAATGCCAG
GAGAAAATGGAATTGCTGACAATTTTAAGATGGTTGAAGAAAATGCGATTACTACTGAAGTACGGCTTTT
TGCTGTTTGAATTCTCAAGGTTTTTTTGGAATAAAAAACATTTTTCGGAACTCCTACTAATGAATAATTG
CTTCTCTACTTGCAAAAAACAACATTCCCAAGACTAAAGAATGTTGGCTCCCTGTCCTAATGGACACACA
TCTCCTTGGAAATGCTCCATGGGCAACGAATAGAATCGCAAAGCAACACGAAAACTGAAAGAATTCATTT
GTATTTCTTTTGCTAAAAAGAGACCAAAAATGGGGCCCGTTTCAAAGGGAGAGGCCGTTATAAAAGAATT
TATGCGTTTCAAGGTCCACATGGAGGGATCCATGAACGGACACGAGTTCGAGATCGAGGGAGAGGGAGAG
GGACGTCCATACGAGGGAACCCAAACCGCCAAGGTGAGTTTTATTATCGATTTTCGGGATTTTCTACTTG
TAATTACCTTTTGTTTTTAATAAGTTGCTTTTTTCCAGCTCAAGGTCACCAAGGGAGGACCACTCCCATT
CTCCTGGGACATCCTCTCCCCACAATTCATGTACGGATCCCGTGCCTTCACCAAGCACCCAGCCGACATC
CCAGACTACTACAAGCAATCCTTCCCAGAGGGATTCAAGTGGGAGCGTGTCATGAACTTCGAGGACGGAG
GAGCCGTCACCGTCACCCAAGGTAGGTTTTCAGTTTCAATTTTTGTTGCAACTACCTCAACTCTATGTTT
TCAGACACCTCCCTCGAGGACGGAACCCTCATCTACAAGGTCAAGCTCCGTGGAACCAACTTCCCACCAG
ACGGACCAGTCATGCAAAAGAAGACCATGGGATGGGAGGCCTCCACCGAGCGACTCTACCCAGAGGACGG
AGTCCTCAAGGGAGACATCAAGGTAAATTTTTCAAGCTTCTAAATTCCAAAATAAACCATTTTAATTTCT
TAATTCCAGATGGCCCTCCGGCTCAAGGACGGAGGACGTTACCTCGCCGACTTCAAGACCACCTACAAGG
CCAAGAAGCCAGTCCAAATGCCAGGAGCCTACAACGTCGACCGTAAGCTCGACATCACCTCCCACAACGA
GGACTACACCGTCGTCGAGCAATACGAGCGTTCCGAGGGACGTCACTCCACCGGAGGAATGGACGAGCTC
TACAAGCCCGGGTGATGGTCTCTGAGCTATGCAAAATCCTTTCAAGCATTCCCTTCTTCTCTATCACTCT
TCTTTCTTTTTGTCAAAAAATTCTCTCGCTAATTTATTTGCTTTTTTAATGTTATTATTTTATGACTTTT
TATAGTCACTGAAAAGTTTGCATCTGAGTGAAGTGAATGCTATCAAAATGTGATTCTGATATCCAGGAAA
CGGAGAATCTGTGCGGCAATGTCTTATCATTTGAAACGCGCCGTATCGATGCTGACATCATGCGGCTCCC
GTGTTAGTCGAGAAGATGGGTACGGGCCTTTATTCATCCAACACTCTACGGCTTCTTCAAGAGCTAGTAG
GGCACCCTGTAGTTGGAAAGGGATTATTTCGTATGGCGAGCCCATACCGTCTTTCTTGCGGAAGCTTAAC
ACGATAGGAAGTTGGATAGTTTCGAACGATGGTTCCATACGGAACGCTGTCTCAAGGATGAGTCTGACGG
AGTGTAACTCGAAGGCTAGGTGGAGGCTCAGTGATGATAAGTCTGCGATGGTGGATGCATGTGTCATGGT
CATAGCTGTTTCCTGTGTGAAATTGTTATCCGCTCAGAGGGCACAATCCTATTCCGCGCTATCCGACAAT
CTCCAAGACATTAGGTGGAGTTCAGTTCGGCGTATGGCATATGTCGCTGGAAAGAACATGTGAGCAAAAG
GCCAGCAAAAGGCCAGGAACCGTAAAAAGGCCGCGTTGCTGGCGTTTTTCCATAGGCTCCGCCCCCCTGA
CGAGCATCACAAAAATCGACGCTCAAGTCAGAGGTGGCGAAACCCGACAGGACTATAAAGATACCAGGCG
TTTCCCCCTGGAAGCTCCCTCGTGCGCTCTCCTGTTCCGACCCTGCCGCTTACCGGATACCTGTCCGCCT
TTCTCCCTTCGGGAAGCGTGGCGCTTTCTCATAGCTCACGCTGTAGGTATCTCAGTTCGGTGTAGGTCGT
TCGCTCCAAGCTGGGCTGTGTGCACGAACCCCCCGTTCAGCCCGACCGCTGCGCCTTATCCGGTAACTAT
CGTCTTGAGTCCAACCCGGTAAGACACGACTTATCGCCACTGGCAGCAGCCACTGGTAACAGGATTAGCA
GAGCGAGGTATGTAGGCGGTGCTACAGAGTTCTTGAAGTGGTGGCCTAACTACGGCTACACTAGAAGAAC
AGTATTTGGTATCTGCGCTCTGCTGAAGCCAGTTACCTTCGGAAAAAGAGTTGGTAGCTCTTGATCCGGC
AAACAAACCACCGCTGGTAGCGGTGGTTTTTTTGTTTGCAAGCAGCAGATTACGCGCAGAAAAAAAGGAT
CTCAAGAAGATCCTTTGATCTTTTCTACGGGGTCTGACGCTCTATTCAACAAAGCCGCCGTCCCGTCAAG
TCAGCGTAAATGGGTAGGGGGCTTCAAATCGTCCTCGTGATACCAATTCGGAGCCTGCTTTTTTGTACAA
ACTTGTTGATAATGGCAATTCAAGGATCTTCACCTAGATCCTTTTAAATTAAAAATGAAGTTTTAAATCA
ATCTAAAGTATATATGAGTAAACTTGGTCTGACAGTTACCAATGCTTAATCAGTGAGGCACCTATCTCAG
CGATCTGTCTATTTCGTTCATCCATAGTTGCCTGACTCCCCGTCGTGTAGATAACTACGATACGGGAGGG
CTTACCATCTGGCCCCAGTGCTGCAATGATACCGCGAGAGCCACGCTCACCGGCTCCAGATTTATCAGCA
ATAAACCAGCCAGCCGGAAGGGCCGAGCGCAGAAGTGGTCCTGCAACTTTATCCGCCTCCATCCAGTCTA
TTAATTGTTGCCGGGAAGCTAGAGTAAGTAGTTCGCCAGTTAATAGTTTGCGCAACGTTGTTGCCATTGC
TACAGGCATCGTGGTGTCACGCTCGTCGTTTGGTATGGCTTCATTCAGCTCCGGTTCCCAACGATCAAGG
CGAGTTACATGATCCCCCATGTTGTGCAAAAAAGCGGTTAGCTCCTTCGGTCCTCCGATCGTTGTCAGAA
GTAAGTTGGCCGCAGTGTTATCACTCATGGTTATGGCAGCACTGCATAATTCTCTTACTGTCATGCCATC
CGTAAGATGCTTTTCTGTGACTGGTGAGTACTCAACCAAGTCATTCTGAGAATAGTGTATGCGGCGACCG
AGTTGCTCTTGCCCGGCGTCAATACGGGATAATACCGCGCCACATAGCAGAACTTTAAAAGTGCTCATCA
TTGGAAAACGTTCTTCGGGGCGAAAACTCTCAAGGATCTTACCGCTGTTGAGATCCAGTTCGATGTAACC
CACTCGTGCACCCAACTGATCTTCAGCATCTTTTACTTTCACCAGCGTTTCTGGGTGAGCAAAAACAGGA
AGGCAAAATGCCGCAAAAAAGGGAATAAGGGCGACACGGAAATGTTGAATACTCATACTCTTCCTTTTTC
AATATTATTGAAGCATTTATCAGGGTTATTGTCTCATGAGCGGATACATATTTGAATGTATTTAGAAAAA
TAAACAAATAGGGGTTCCGCGCACATTTCCCCGAAAAGTGCCAGATACCTGAAACAAAACCCATCGTACG
GCCAAGGAAGTCTCCAATAACTGTGATCCACCACAAGCGCCAGGGTTTTCCCAGTCACGACGTTGTAAAA
CGACGGCCAGTCATGCATAATCCGCACGCATCTGGAATAAGGAAGTGCCATTCCGCCTGACCTAAGTGCT
TTTCGAGATCGCCAAACCGGAGAACGATCAGGAGAATGATGAGTCGCCACAGGAGTCGGCAAGATACGTG
CGTTATAGATTTGCTCCAAACTTTTTGAAACTCAAAACGGTCGGAGCAACTGTGGAATTCAAAGTAGGAG
ACATCCCAATCCATCATTTCCGAATGATCGAACGTCACTTCTTCAAAGATCGCCTTCTGAAGTGTTTTGA
CTTTGAATTCGGATTCTGTATTCCGAATTCACGAAACAACTGTGAACATATCTATGAGTTCCCTCAACTC
TCTCAACAACTCAGTGAGTCATTATTCTAAAAAGTACAATTCAAAAGACTAATCTCTTTTTCAGTGGACG
ACATGATCAACAATCCAAACGAGACTCGTTCTGACAGCTTCTATTTCGTCGATAACAAACTCGTCATGCA
CAACAAAGCCGACTACTCATATGATGCATAAATCTTCATTGTTGAGTTTATCTTGTTGATTTTTGAATAA
ATTATCAACTCTTTACTTTTTAATGGGTTATGAAATAAATAAACATTGAAAACTGATAAACAACGTTCAT
CTCTATAACTTCGTATAGCATACAT
